Addgene plasmid #219558: pCDNA3-AKAP1-mCherry-LOVPLD
Purpose: mitochondria-targeted LOVPLD
Depositing lab: Jeremy Baskin. Depositing organization: Cornell University. Publication: Ultralow Background Membrane Editors for Spatiotemporal Control of Phosphatidic Acid Metabolism and Signaling. Li XL, Tei R, Uematsu M, Baskin JM. ACS Cent Sci. 2024 Jan 30;10(3):543-554. doi: 10.1021/acscentsci.3c01105. eCollection 2024 Mar 27. PubMed 38559292.
Backbone
  Vector backbone: pcDNA3.1
  Backbone size w/o insert (bp): 5352
  Total vector size (bp): 8154
  Vector type: Mammalian Expression
Growth in bacteria
  Bacterial resistance: Ampicillin, 100 μg/mL
  Growth temperature: 37°C
  Growth strain: DH5alpha
  Copy number: High Copy
Gene/Insert
  Gene/Insert name: AKAP1-mCherry-LOVPLD
  Species: Synthetic
  Insert size (bp): 2802
  Tag / fusion protein: mCherry (N terminal on insert)
Terms and licenses: Academic/Nonprofit Terms; Industry Terms: Not Available to Industry
How to cite: pCDNA3-AKAP1-mCherry-LOVPLD was a gift from Jeremy Baskin (Addgene plasmid # 219558 ; http://n2t.net/addgene:219558 ; RRID:Addgene_219558)
