[The description below was written by a language model from this plasmid's Addgene catalogue record and pLannotate feature annotations shown in this document.]
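Description:
pCDNA3-AKAP1-mCherry-LOVPLD is a mammalian expression plasmid built on a pcDNA3.1-type backbone and designed to place a light-controlled phospholipase D ("LOVPLD") on mitochondria. It is propagated in E. coli as a high-copy plasmid through a ColE1/pUC-type origin with ampicillin selection (AmpR under its own bla promoter). It also carries an f1 origin for single-stranded DNA production. For mammalian cells, an SV40 early promoter drives a neomycin/kanamycin phosphotransferase gene followed by an SV40 polyadenylation signal, which would allow G418 selection of stable transfectants. The catalogue lists a total size of 8,154 bp, while the sequenced record is slightly longer at 8,222 nt.

The payload is a single synthetic fusion open reading frame of about 2.8 kb. It is transcribed from the human CMV immediate-early enhancer and promoter and terminated by the bovine growth hormone polyadenylation signal, with T7 and SP6 promoters flanking the insert. The fusion begins with a short fragment of rat AKAP1, a protein that anchors to the cytoplasmic face of the mitochondrial outer membrane; here it serves as the targeting sequence. Next comes mCherry as a red fluorescent marker of expression and localisation, followed by a coding region annotated as Streptomyces antibioticus phospholipase D. The feature table does not separately annotate a LOV domain. The construct name implies a light-sensitive module integrated with the PLD, but the record does not state how it is arranged. According to the stated purpose and the associated publication title, the construct is used as a low-background "membrane editor" for spatiotemporal control of phosphatidic acid production and signalling, in this case at mitochondrial membranes.
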