Features (pLannotate 1.2.2; 23 found; start..end, strand, type, name):
     28..80      -  misc_feature   bom (fragment): basis of mobility region from pBR322
    235..614     +  enhancer       CMV enhancer: human cytomegalovirus immediate early enhancer
    615..818     +  promoter       CMV promoter: human cytomegalovirus (CMV) immediate early promoter
    814..847     +  LTR            5' LTR (truncated) (fragment): truncated 5' long terminal repeat (LTR) from HIV-1
    863..881     +  promoter       T7 promoter: promoter for bacteriophage T7 RNA polymerase
    904..996     +  CDS            Akap1 (fragment): AKAP1_RAT - Also known as Akap. Experimental evidence at protein level: Swiss-Prot protein existence level 1. Binds to type I and II regulatory subunits of protein kinase A and anchors them to the cytoplasmic face of the mitochondrial outer membrane (By similarity). Involved in mitochondrial-mediated antiviral innate immunity (By similarity). Promotes translocation of NDUFS1 into mitochondria to regulate mitochondrial membrane respiratory chain NADH dehydrogenase (Complex I) activity (By similarity). From Rattus norvegicus (Rat).
   1102..1806    +  CDS            mCherry: mCherry is a basic (constitutively fluorescent) red fluorescent protein published in 2004, derived from Discosoma sp.. It is reported to be a very rapidly-maturing monomer with low acid sensitivity.
   1810..3729    +  CDS            PLD_STRAT: Experimental evidence at protein level: Swiss-Prot protein existence level 1. From Streptomyces antibioticus.
   3775..3793    -  promoter       SP6 promoter: promoter for bacteriophage SP6 RNA polymerase
   3819..4043    +  polyA_signal   bGH poly(A) signal: bovine growth hormone polyadenylation signal
   4047..4068    +  promoter       SV40 promoter (fragment): SV40 enhancer and early promoter
   4089..4517    +  rep_origin     f1 ori (sequence partly withheld): f1 bacteriophage origin of replication; arrow indicates direction of (+) strand synthesis
   4531..4860    +  promoter       SV40 promoter: SV40 enhancer and early promoter
   4927..5718    +  CDS            neo: KKA2_KLEPN - Also known as kan, nptII. Experimental evidence at protein level: Swiss-Prot protein existence level 1. Resistance to kanamycin, neomycin, paromomycin, ribostamycin, butirosin and gentamicin B. From Klebsiella pneumoniae.
   5742..5900    +  CDS            ble (fragment): BLE_KLEPN - Experimental evidence at protein level: Swiss-Prot protein existence level 1. Binding protein with a strong affinity to the bleomycin family of antibiotics. Binds to CL990; an antimitotic-antibiotic compound. From Klebsiella pneumoniae.
   5895..6016    +  polyA_signal   SV40 poly(A) signal: SV40 polyadenylation signal
   6089..6105    -  protein_bind   lac operator: The lac repressor binds to the lac operator to inhibit transcription in E. coli. This inhibition can be relieved by adding lactose or isopropyl-β-D-thiogalactopyranoside (IPTG). lac repressor encoded by lacI
   6113..6143    -  promoter       lac promoter: promoter for the E. coli lac operon
   6158..6179    -  protein_bind   CAP binding site: CAP binding activates transcription in the presence of cAMP. E. coli catabolite activator protein
   6192..6284    -  CDS            lacI (fragment): lac repressor; lacI; The lac repressor binds to the lac operator to inhibit transcription in E. coli. This inhibition can be relieved by adding lactose or isopropyl-β-D-thiogalactopyranoside (IPTG).
   6467..7055    -  rep_origin     ori: high-copy-number ColE1/pMB1/pBR322/pUC origin of replication
   7226..8086    -  CDS            AmpR: β-lactamase; bla; confers resistance to ampicillin, carbenicillin, and related antibiotics
   8087..8191    -  promoter       AmpR promoter: bla
>Addgene plasmid #219558 | pCDNA3-AKAP1-mCherry-LOVPLD | addgene full sequence | sequence record 433902 | Addgene NGS Result
GACGGATCGGGAGATCTCCCGATCCCCTATGGTGCACTCTCAGTACAATCTGCTCTGATGCCGCATAGTT
AAGCCAGTATCTGCTCCCTGCTTGTGTGTTGGAGGTCGCTGAGTAGTGCGCGAGCAAAATTTAAGCTACA
ACAAGGCAAGGCTTGACCGACAATTGCATGAAGAATCTGCTTAGGGTTAGGCGTTTTGCGCTGCTTCGCG
ATGTACGGGCCAGATATACGCGTTGACATTGATTATTGACTAGTTATTAATAGTAATCAATTACGGGGTC
ATTAGTTCATAGCCCATATATGGAGTTCCGCGTTACATAACTTACGGTAAATGGCCCGCCTGGCTGACCG
CCCAACGACCCCCGCCCATTGACGTCAATAATGACGTATGTTCCCATAGTAACGCCAATAGGGACTTTCC
ATTGACGTCAATGGGTGGAGTATTTACGGTAAACTGCCCACTTGGCAGTACATCAAGTGTATCATATGCC
AAGTACGCCCCCTATTGACGTCAATGACGGTAAATGGCCCGCCTGGCATTATGCCCAGTACATGACCTTA
TGGGACTTTCCTACTTGGCAGTACATCTACGTATTAGTCATCGCTATTACCATGGTGATGCGGTTTTGGC
AGTACATCAATGGGCGTGGATAGCGGTTTGACTCACGGGGATTTCCAAGTCTCCACCCCATTGACGTCAA
TGGGAGTTTGTTTTGGCACCAAAATCAACGGGACTTTCCAAAATGTCGTAACAACTCCGCCCCATTGACG
CAAATGGGCGGTAGGCGTGTACGGTGGGAGGTCTATATAAGCAGAGCTCTCTGGCTAACTAGAGAACCCA
CTGCTTACTGGCTTATCGAAATTAATACGACTCACTATAGGGAGACCCAAGCTTGCCACCATGATGGCCA
TCCAGCTGCGCAGCCTGTTCCCCCTGGCCCTGCCCGGCCTGCTGGCCCTGCTGGGCTGGTGGTGGTTCTT
CAGCCGCAAGAAGGACCTGGAGCTGAAGCTGCGCATCCTGCAGAGCACCGTGCCCCGCGCCCGCGACCCT
CCCGTGGCCACCACCGGTTCCAGTGGAGGCGGTAGCTCAGGTTCGGGTACCGTGAGCAAGGGCGAGGAGG
ATAACATGGCCATCATCAAGGAGTTCATGCGCTTCAAGGTGCACATGGAGGGCTCCGTGAACGGCCACGA
GTTCGAGATCGAGGGCGAGGGCGAGGGCCGCCCCTACGAGGGCACCCAGACCGCCAAGCTGAAGGTGACC
AAGGGTGGCCCCCTGCCCTTCGCCTGGGACATCCTGTCCCCTCAGTTCATGTACGGCTCCAAGGCCTACG
TGAAGCACCCCGCCGACATCCCCGACTACTTGAAGCTGTCCTTCCCCGAGGGCTTCAAGTGGGAGCGCGT
GATGAACTTCGAGGACGGCGGCGTGGTGACCGTGACCCAGGACTCCTCCCTGCAGGACGGCGAGTTCATC
TACAAGGTGAAGCTGCGCGGCACCAACTTCCCCTCCGACGGCCCCGTAATGCAGAAGAAGACCATGGGCT
GGGAGGCCTCCTCCGAGCGGATGTACCCCGAGGACGGCGCCCTGAAGGGCGAGATCAAGCAGAGGCTGAA
GCTGAAGGACGGCGGCCACTACGACGCTGAGGTCAAGACCACCTACAAGGCCAAGAAGCCCGTGCAGCTG
CCCGGCGCCTACAACGTCAACATCAAGTTGGACATCACCTCCCACAACGAGGACTACACCATCGTGGAAC
AGTACGAACGCGCCGAGGGCCGCCACTCCACCGGCGGCATGGACGAGCTGTACAAGGGATCCGCAGATTC
AGCTACACCACATTTGGACGCCGTTGAGCAAACATTGAGGCAAGTGTCCCCAGGCCTGGAGGGCGATGTA
TGGGAAAGAACTAGTGGAAATAAATTGGACGGAAGTGCCGCTGATCCCAGTGATTGGTTGTTGCAAACCC
CAGGATGTTGGGGCGATGATAGATGCGTTGACAGAGTTGGGACAAAAAGGTTGCTGGCTAAGATGACTGA
AAATATAGGGAATGCCACCAGAACCGTAGATATTAGTACACTTGCACCTTTCCCAAACGGCGCATTCCAA
GACGCTATTGTCGCTGGTTTGAAGGAGTCCGCAGCTAGAGGCAATAAGTTGAAAGTTAGGATACTGGTTG
GGGCTGCACCCGTCTACCACATGAATGTAATACCTTCCAAGTATAGGGACGAATTGACTGCAAAACTTGG
CAAAGCCGCAGAAAACATAACTTTGAACGTGGCTAGTATGACTACATCAAAAACAGCTTTCTCCTGGAAC
CATAGCAAAATCTTGGTTGTAGACGGGCAAAGCGCCCTTACTGGTGGAATAAATAGCTGGAAGGATGATT
ACTTGGATACTACTCATCCAGTGTCTGATGTTGATCTTGCACTGACCGGACCAGCTGCAGGCTCTGCCGG
TAGATACCTTGACACTTTGTGGACATGGACCTGCCAAAACAAGAGTAACATCGCTTCCGTCTGGTTTGCA
GCTTCCGGCAACGCAGGGTGCATGGCCACTATGCATAAAGATACAAACCCCAAGGCATCACCTGCCACCG
GGAATGTCCCAATAATAGCCGTTGGAGGGTTGGGCGTTGGCATCAAAGATGTGGACCCCAAGTCCACTTT
CAGGCCCGATCTGCCAACAGCTAGCGATACTAAGTGTGTGGTAGGACTTCACGACAATACTAACGCCGAA
TTCGAGTTTCGGGCAACCACACTGGAACGGATCGAGAAAAGCTTCGTGATTACTGATCCGAGACTGCCTG
ACAACCCAATCATTTTTGTGAGCGATTCCTTCCTGCAGCTGACAGAATATTCTCGGGAAGAGATCCTGGG
GCGCAATTGCCGTTTTCTGCAGGGACCCGAGACAGACCGTGCCACTGTTCGGAAAATCAGAGATGCTATT
GACAACCAGACTGAAGTGACCGTTCAGCTGATCAATTATACCAAGAGCGGCAAGAAGTTCTGGAACGTGT
TCCACCTGCAGCCGATGCGCGATTATAAGGGCGACGTCCAGTACTTCATTGGCGTGCAGCTGGATGGCAC
CGAACGTCTTCATGGCGCCGCTGAGCGTGAGGCGGTCTGCCTGGTCAAAAAGACAGCCTTTCAGATTGCT
GCGGCCGCTGATAGAGACTATGATACAGTCAACCCAGAAGAGAGTGCCTTGAGAGCTCTTGTTGCTTCAG
CAAAAAGTCACATTGAAATATCTCAGCAGGATTTGAACGCTACATGTCCACCCTTGCCTAGGTATGACAT
TAGATTGTACGATGCCTTGGCTGCTAAAATGGCTGCTGGGGTTAAGGTGAGAATTGTGGTTAGCGACCCA
GCCAACAGGGGCGCAGTGGGCAGTGTGGGTTACAGCCAAATAAAATCACTTAGTGAAATATCAGACACTT
TGAGAAACAGGCTTGCAAATATCACAGGCAGTCAACAAGCTGCCAAAACTGCAATGTGTAGCAATTTGCA
GCTTGCAACCTTTAGATCCTCCCCCAACGACAAATGGGCGGACGGGCATCCTTATGCCCAACACCATAAG
TTGGTTTCCGTCGACTCATCCACATTTTATATCGGTTCAAAAAATTTGTACCCATCCTGGCTGCAAGATT
TTGGCTACATAGTGGAATCCCCAGAGGCTGCCAAGCAACTGGATGCCAAATTGCTTGACCCTCAGTGGAA
GTACTCACAGGAGACTGCAACAGTGGATTACGCAAGAGGAATCTGCAACGCTTAAGGGCCCTATTCTATA
GTGTCACCTAAATGCTAGAGCTCGCTGATCAGCCTCGACTGTGCCTTCTAGTTGCCAGCCATCTGTTGTT
TGCCCCTCCCCCGTGCCTTCCTTGACCCTGGAAGGTGCCACTCCCACTGTCCTTTCCTAATAAAATGAGG
AAATTGCATCGCATTGTCTGAGTAGGTGTCATTCTATTCTGGGGGGTGGGGTGGGGCAGGACAGCAAGGG
GGAGGATTGGGAAGACAATAGCAGGCATGCTGGGGATGCGGTGGGCTCTATGGCTTCTGAGGCGGAAAGA
ACCAGCTGGGGCTCTAGGGGGTATCCCC
[124 nt withheld, positions 4089-4212]
C
[91 nt withheld, positions 4214-4304]
A
[49 nt withheld, positions 4306-4354]
CCTTTGACGTTGGAGTCCACGTTCTTT
[37 nt withheld, positions 4382-4418]
ACCCTATCTCGGTCTATTCTTTTGATTTATAAGGGATTTTGCCGATTTCGGCCTATTGGTTAAAAAATGA
GCTGATTTAACAAAAATTTAACGCGAATTAATTCTGTGGAATGTGTGTCAGTTAGGGTGTGGAAAGTCCC
CAGGCTCCCCAGCAGGCAGAAGTATGCAAAGCATGCATCTCAATTAGTCAGCAACCAGGTGTGGAAAGTC
CCCAGGCTCCCCAGCAGGCAGAAGTATGCAAAGCATGCATCTCAATTAGTCAGCAACCATAGTCCCGCCC
CTAACTCCGCCCATCCCGCCCCTAACTCCGCCCAGTTCCGCCCATTCTCCGCCCCATGGCTGACTAATTT
TTTTTATTTATGCAGAGGCCGAGGCCGCCTCTGCCTCTGAGCTATTCCAGAAGTAGTGAGGAGGCTTTTT
TGGAGGCCTAGGCTTTTGCAAAAAGCTCCCGGGAGCTTGTATATCCATTTTCGGATCTGATCAAGAGACA
GGATGAGGATCGTTTCGCATGATTGAACAAGATGGATTGCACGCAGGTTCTCCGGCCGCTTGGGTGGAGA
GGCTATTCGGCTATGACTGGGCACAACAGACAATCGGCTGCTCTGATGCCGCCGTGTTCCGGCTGTCAGC
GCAGGGGCGCCCGGTTCTTTTTGTCAAGACCGACCTGTCCGGTGCCCTGAATGAACTGCAGGACGAGGCA
GCGCGGCTATCGTGGCTGGCCACGACGGGCGTTCCTTGCGCAGCTGTGCTCGACGTTGTCACTGAAGCGG
GAAGGGACTGGCTGCTATTGGGCGAAGTGCCGGGGCAGGATCTCCTGTCATCTCACCTTGCTCCTGCCGA
GAAAGTATCCATCATGGCTGATGCAATGCGGCGGCTGCATACGCTTGATCCGGCTACCTGCCCATTCGAC
CACCAAGCGAAACATCGCATCGAGCGAGCACGTACTCGGATGGAAGCCGGTCTTGTCGATCAGGATGATC
TGGACGAAGAGCATCAGGGGCTCGCGCCAGCCGAACTGTTCGCCAGGCTCAAGGCGCGCATGCCCGACGG
CGAGGATCTCGTCGTGACCCATGGCGATGCCTGCTTGCCGAATATCATGGTGGAAAATGGCCGCTTTTCT
GGATTCATCGACTGTGGCCGGCTGGGTGTGGCGGACCGCTATCAGGACATAGCGTTGGCTACCCGTGATA
TTGCTGAAGAGCTTGGCGGCGAATGGGCTGACCGCTTCCTCGTGCTTTACGGTATCGCCGCTCCCGATTC
GCAGCGCATCGCCTTCTATCGCCTTCTTGACGAGTTCTTCTGAGCGGGACTCTGGGGTTCGAAATGACCG
ACCAAGCGACGCCCAACCTGCCATCACGAGATTTCGATTCCACCGCCGCCTTCTATGAAAGGTTGGGCTT
CGGAATCGTTTTCCGGGACGCCGGCTGGATGATCCTCCAGCGCGGGGATCTCATGCTGGAGTTCTTCGCC
CACCCCAACTTGTTTATTGCAGCTTATAATGGTTACAAATAAAGCAATAGCATCACAAATTTCACAAATA
AAGCATTTTTTTCACTGCATTCTAGTTGTGGTTTGTCCAAACTCATCAATGTATCTTATCATGTCTGTAT
ACCGTCGACCTCTAGCTAGAGCTTGGCGTAATCATGGTCATAGCTGTTTCCTGTGTGAAATTGTTATCCG
CTCACAATTCCACACAACATACGAGCCGGAAGCATAAAGTGTAAAGCCTGGGGTGCCTAATGAGTGAGCT
AACTCACATTAATTGCGTTGCGCTCACTGCCCGCTTTCCAGTCGGGAAACCTGTCGTGCCAGCTGCATTA
ATGAATCGGCCAACGCGCGGGGAGAGGCGGTTTGCGTATTGGGCGCTCTTCCGCTTCCTCGCTCACTGAC
TCGCTGCGCTCGGTCGTTCGGCTGCGGCGAGCGGTATCAGCTCACTCAAAGGCGGTAATACGGTTATCCA
CAGAATCAGGGGATAACGCAGGAAAGAACATGTGAGCAAAAGGCCAGCAAAAGGCCAGGAACCGTAAAAA
GGCCGCGTTGCTGGCGTTTTTCCATAGGCTCCGCCCCCCTGACGAGCATCACAAAAATCGACGCTCAAGT
CAGAGGTGGCGAAACCCGACAGGACTATAAAGATACCAGGCGTTTCCCCCTGGAAGCTCCCTCGTGCGCT
CTCCTGTTCCGACCCTGCCGCTTACCGGATACCTGTCCGCCTTTCTCCCTTCGGGAAGCGTGGCGCTTTC
TCATAGCTCACGCTGTAGGTATCTCAGTTCGGTGTAGGTCGTTCGCTCCAAGCTGGGCTGTGTGCACGAA
CCCCCCGTTCAGCCCGACCGCTGCGCCTTATCCGGTAACTATCGTCTTGAGTCCAACCCGGTAAGACACG
ACTTATCGCCACTGGCAGCAGCCACTGGTAACAGGATTAGCAGAGCGAGGTATGTAGGCGGTGCTACAGA
GTTCTTGAAGTGGTGGCCTAACTACGGCTACACTAGAAGAACAGTATTTGGTATCTGCGCTCTGCTGAAG
CCAGTTACCTTCGGAAAAAGAGTTGGTAGCTCTTGATCCGGCAAACAAACCACCGCTGGTAGCGGTGGTT
TTTTTGTTTGCAAGCAGCAGATTACGCGCAGAAAAAAAGGATCTCAAGAAGATCCTTTGATCTTTTCTAC
GGGGTCTGACGCTCAGTGGAACGAAAACTCACGTTAAGGGATTTTGGTCATGAGATTATCAAAAAGGATC
TTCACCTAGATCCTTTTAAATTAAAAATGAAGTTTTAAATCAATCTAAAGTATATATGAGTAAACTTGGT
CTGACAGTTACCAATGCTTAATCAGTGAGGCACCTATCTCAGCGATCTGTCTATTTCGTTCATCCATAGT
TGCCTGACTCCCCGTCGTGTAGATAACTACGATACGGGAGGGCTTACCATCTGGCCCCAGTGCTGCAATG
ATACCGCGAGACCCACGCTCACCGGCTCCAGATTTATCAGCAATAAACCAGCCAGCCGGAAGGGCCGAGC
GCAGAAGTGGTCCTGCAACTTTATCCGCCTCCATCCAGTCTATTAATTGTTGCCGGGAAGCTAGAGTAAG
TAGTTCGCCAGTTAATAGTTTGCGCAACGTTGTTGCCATTGCTACAGGCATCGTGGTGTCACGCTCGTCG
TTTGGTATGGCTTCATTCAGCTCCGGTTCCCAACGATCAAGGCGAGTTACATGATCCCCCATGTTGTGCA
AAAAAGCGGTTAGCTCCTTCGGTCCTCCGATCGTTGTCAGAAGTAAGTTGGCCGCAGTGTTATCACTCAT
GGTTATGGCAGCACTGCATAATTCTCTTACTGTCATGCCATCCGTAAGATGCTTTTCTGTGACTGGTGAG
TACTCAACCAAGTCATTCTGAGAATAGTGTATGCGGCGACCGAGTTGCTCTTGCCCGGCGTCAATACGGG
ATAATACCGCGCCACATAGCAGAACTTTAAAAGTGCTCATCATTGGAAAACGTTCTTCGGGGCGAAAACT
CTCAAGGATCTTACCGCTGTTGAGATCCAGTTCGATGTAACCCACTCGTGCACCCAACTGATCTTCAGCA
TCTTTTACTTTCACCAGCGTTTCTGGGTGAGCAAAAACAGGAAGGCAAAATGCCGCAAAAAAGGGAATAA
GGGCGACACGGAAATGTTGAATACTCATACTCTTCCTTTTTCAATATTATTGAAGCATTTATCAGGGTTA
TTGTCTCATGAGCGGATACATATTTGAATGTATTTAGAAAAATAAACAAATAGGGGTTCCGCGCACATTT
CCCCGAAAAGTGCCACCTGACGTC
